>Addgene plasmid #170881 | pUPD2+pNRP | addgene full sequence | sequence record 335115 | Addgene NGS Result
TAGAGCGATGAGTGGTCTCGGGAGCGAAAATTCAAACAAGTGACAAAAATAATATTACGACCCGTCCCTT
TGTTTGGTTGCCCCGTTCGTGTATTTGCTTGGCCGTTGGTGTTCCCATGCGCCACTTAGCCTCCAAAGTC
TTCTCTCTAAACTCCTTTTTTATACCATAATCTCTGTTTAGTTTATACTTAATTGCGCTTTATCCTGCAG
TAAACACAATTTAAATAGTTTCAAATAAATTTAGAAAGAATAAAACAAATAGAAATCAGAAGGTGTCTGT
TTCCTCCTCGCAACATACGATCAAAGAGAAACAACTTGACCCTTTACATTGCTCAAGAGCTGCAAGACCC
TTCCTCTATATAAGGAAGTTCATTTCATTTGGAGAGGAAAATGTGAGACCACTCATCGCGACTAGTAGCG
GCCGCTGCAGTCCGGCAAAAAAGGGCAAGGTGTCACCACCCTGCCCTTTTTCTTTAAAACCGAAAAGATT
ACTTCGCGTTATGCAGGCTTCCTCGCTCACTGACTCGCTGCGCTCGGTCGTTCGGCTGCGGCGAGCGGTA
TCAGCTCACTCAAAGGCGGTAATACGGTTATCCACAGAATCAGGGGATAACGCAGGAAAGAACATGTGAG
CAAAAGGCCAGCAAAAGGCCAGGAACCGTAAAAAGGCCGCGTTGCTGGCGTTTTTCCACAGGCTCCGCCC
CCCTGACGAGCATCACAAAAATCGACGCTCAAGTCAGAGGTGGCGAAACCCGACAGGACTATAAAGATAC
CAGGCGTTTCCCCCTGGAAGCTCCCTCGTGCGCTCTCCTGTTCCGACCCTGCCGCTTACCGGATACCTGT
CCGCCTTTCTCCCTTCGGGAAGCGTGGCGCTTTCTCATAGCTCACGCTGTAGGTATCTCAGTTCGGTGTA
GGTCGTTCGCTCCAAGCTGGGCTGTGTGCACGAACCCCCCGTTCAGCCCGACCGCTGCGCCTTATCCGGT
AACTATCGTCTTGAGTCCAACCCGGTAAGACACGACTTATCGCCACTGGCAGCAGCCACTGGTAACAGGA
TTAGCAGAGCGAGGTATGTAGGCGGTGCTACAGAGTTCTTGAAGTGGTGGCCTAACTACGGCTACACTAG
AAGAACAGTATTTGGTATCTGCGCTCTGCTGAAGCCAGTTACCTTCGGAAAAAGAGTTGGTAGCTCTTGA
TCCGGCAAACAAACCACCGCTGGTAGCGGTGGTTTTTTTGTTTGCAAGCAGCAGATTACGCGCAGAAAAA
AAGGATCTCAAGAAGATCCTTTGATCTTTTCTACGGGGTCTGACGCTCAGTGGAACGAAAACTCACGTTA
AGGGATTTTGGTCATGAGATTATCAAAAAGGATCTTCACCTAGATCCTTTTAAATTAAAAATGAAGTTTT
AAATCAATCTAAAGTATATATGAGTAAACTTGGTCTGACAGCTCGAGGCTTGGATTCTCACCAATAAAAA
ACGCCCGGCGGCAACCGAGCGTTCTGAACAAATCCAGATGGAGTTCTGAGGTCATTACTGGATCTATCAA
CAGGAGTCCAAGCGAGCTCGATATCAAATTACGCCCCGCCCTGCCACTCGTCGCAGTACTGTTGTAATTC
ATTAAGCATTCTGCCGACATGGAAGCCATCACAAACGGCATGATGAACCTGAATCGCCAGCGGCATCAGC
ACCTTGTCGCCTTGCGTATAATATTTGCCCATGGTGAAAACGGGGGCGAAGAAGTTGTCCATATTGGCCA
CGTTTAAATCAAAACTGGTGAAACTCACCCAGGGATTGGCTGATACGAAAAACATATTCTCAATAAACCC
TTTAGGGAAATAGGCCAGGTTTTCACCGTAACACGCCACATCTTGCGAATATATGTGTAGAAACTGCCGG
AAATCGTCGTGGTATTCACTCCAGAGTGATGAAAACGTTTCAGTTTGCTCATGGAAAACGGTGTAACAAG
GGTGAACACTATCCCATATCACCAGCTCACCGTCTTTCATTGCCATACGAAATTCCGGATGAGCATTCAT
CAGGCGGGCAAGAATGTGAATAAAGGCCGGATAAAACTTGTGCTTATTTTTCTTTACGGTCTTTAAAAAG
GCCGTAATATCCAGCTGAACGGTCTGGTTATAGGTACATTGAGCAACTGACTGAAATGCCTCAAAATGTT
CTTTACGATGCCATTGGGATATATCAACGGTGGTATATCCAGTGATTTTTTTCTCCATTTTAGCTTCCTT
AGCTCCTGAAAATCTCGATAACTCAAAAAATACGCCCGGTAGTGATCTTATTTCATTATGGTGAAAGTTG
GAACCTCTTACGTGCCCGATCAACTCGAGTGCCACCTGACGTCTAAGAAACCATTATTATCATGACATTA
ACCTATAAAAATAGGCGTATCACGAGGCAGAATTTCAGATAAAAAAAATCCTTAGCTTTCGCTAAGGATG
ATTTCTGGAATTCGCGGCCGCTTC
Features (pLannotate 1.2.2; 9 found; start..end, strand, type, name):
    342..388     +  promoter       minimal CaMV 35S promoter: minimal 35S promoter from cauliflower mosaic virus
    411..430     +  misc_feature   BioBrick suffix: universal suffix for all parts
    431..488     +  terminator     his operon terminator: This putative transcriptin terminator from the E. coli his operon has a 2-bp deletion introduced during synthesis. Its efficiency has not been determined.
    683..1271    -  rep_origin     ori: high-copy-number ColE1/pMB1/pBR322/pUC origin of replication
   1454..1548    -  terminator     lambda t0 terminator: transcription terminator from phage lambda
   1572..2228    -  CDS            cat: CAT_ECOLX - Experimental evidence at protein level: Swiss-Prot protein existence level 1. This enzyme is an effector of chloramphenicol resistance in bacteria. From Escherichia coli. This protein is used as a marker in many commonly used cloning vectors, such as pACYC184.
   2229..2326    -  promoter       cat promoter: promoter of the E. coli cat gene encoding chloramphenicol acetyltransferase
   2412..2455    -  terminator     bacterial terminator: putative bacterial transcription terminator
   2458..5       +  misc_feature   BioBrick prefix (across the origin): BioBrick prefix for parts that do not start with "ATG"
