[The description below was written by a language model from this plasmid's Addgene catalogue record and pLannotate feature annotations shown in this document.]
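Description:
pUPD2+pNRP is a level-0 "Phytobrick" part plasmid that stores a synthetic nitrogen-responsive promoter (pNRP) for modular assembly of plant expression constructs. The backbone is pUPD2, a small (about 2.1 kb) universal domestication vector from the GoldenBraid system. It is propagated in E. coli at high copy from a ColE1/pUC-type origin and selected with chloramphenicol through a cat gene driven by its own promoter and followed by the lambda t0 terminator. Additional bacterial terminators, including a his operon terminator, and BioBrick prefix and suffix sequences flank the cloning position and help insulate the insert from read-through transcription. Although catalogued as a plant expression vector, the plasmid carries no plant selection marker, T-DNA borders or coding sequence. It serves as a part donor rather than being used directly in plants.

The 369 bp insert was cloned through Esp3I sites that were destroyed in the process, and it can be released by BsaI digestion for Golden Gate assembly into a transcriptional unit. Annotation of the 2,474 nt sequence places a minimal CaMV 35S promoter at the 3′ end of the insert. This suggests that upstream nitrogen-responsive regulatory sequence is fused to a core promoter that supplies basal transcription initiation, although the upstream elements themselves are not annotated. The depositor notes that an internal BbsI site makes the part incompatible with MoClo assembly. The record associates the plasmid with work on a ratiometric dual-colour luciferase reporter for characterising plant transcriptional regulatory elements, where pNRP would serve as a test promoter placed upstream of a reporter gene.
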