Addgene plasmid #170881: pUPD2+pNRP
Purpose: Phytobrick - pNRP
Depositing lab: Markita Landry. Depositing organization: University of California, Berkeley. Publication: A Ratiometric Dual Color Luciferase Reporter for Fast Characterization of Transcriptional Regulatory Elements in Plants. Gonzalez-Grandio E, Demirer GS, Ma W, Brady S, Landry MP. ACS Synth Biol. 2021 Sep 14. doi: 10.1021/acssynbio.1c00248. PubMed 34520169.
Backbone
  Vector backbone: pUPD2
  Backbone manufacturer: Diego Orzaez Lab
  Backbone size w/o insert (bp): 2105
  Vector type: Plant Expression
Growth in bacteria
  Bacterial resistance: Chloramphenicol, 25 μg/mL
  Growth temperature: 37°C
  Growth strain: DH5alpha
  Copy number: High Copy
Gene/Insert
  Gene/Insert name: pNRP (alt name: Nitrogen Responsive Promoter)
  Species: Synthetic
  Insert size (bp): 369
  Cloning method: Restriction Enzyme; 5′ cloning site Esp3I (destroyed during cloning); 3′ cloning site Esp3I (destroyed during cloning)
  Sequencing primers: 5′ ATAGGCGTATCACGAGGCAG; 3′ CGAGTCAGTGAGCGAGGAAG
Resource information
  A portion of this plasmid was derived from a plasmid made by: Original promoter from: https://doi.org/10.1104/pp.110.162586
Terms and licenses: Academic/Nonprofit Terms; Industry Terms: Not Available to Industry
Depositor comments: Insert can be excised by BsaI digestion. BbsI site present, not compatible with MoClo . Please visit https://www.biorxiv.org/content/10.1101/2021.05.26.443018v2 to read the preprint on bioRxiv
How to cite: pUPD2+pNRP was a gift from Markita Landry (Addgene plasmid # 170881 ; http://n2t.net/addgene:170881 ; RRID:Addgene_170881)
